>Addgene plasmid #174636 | pB80-KIF1A(1-365)-VVD52C-mVenus-SSPB(micro) | addgene full sequence | sequence record 346990 | Addgene Partial NGS Result
AGTCGCTGCGCGCTGCCTTCGCCCCGTGCCCCGCTCCGCCGCCGCCTCGCGCCGCCCGCCCCGGCTCTGA
CTGACCGCGTTACTCCCACAGGTGAGCGGGCGGGACGGCCCTTCTCCTCCGGGCTGTAATTAGCGCTTGG
TTTAATGACGGCTCGTTTCTTTTCTGTGGCTGCGTGAAAGCCTTAAAGGGCTCCGGGAGGGCCCTTTGTG
CGGGGGGGAGCGGCTCGGGGGGTGCGTGCGTGTGTGTGTGCGTGGGGAGCGCCGCGTGCGGCTCCGCGCT
GCCCGGCGGCTGTGAGCGCTGCGGGCGCGGCGCGGGGCTTTGTGCGCTCCGCAGTGTGCGCGAGGGGAGC
GCGGCCGGGGGCGGTGCCCCGCGGTGCGGGGGGGGCTGCGAGGGGAACAAAGGCTGCGTGCGGGGTGTGT
GCGTGGGGGGGTGAGCAGGGGGTGTGGGCGCGGCGGTCGGGCTGTAACCCCCCCCTGCACCCCCCTCCCC
GAGTTGCTGAGCACGGCCCGGCTTCGGGTGCGGGGCTCCGTGCGGGGCGTGGCGCGGGGCTCGCCGTGCC
GGGCGGGGGGTGGCGGCAGGTGGGGGTGCCGGGCGGGGCGGGGCCGCCTCGGGCCGGGGAGGGCTCGGGG
GAGGGGCGCGGCGGCCCCCGGAGCGCCGGCGGCTGTCGAGGCGCGGCGAGCCGCAGCCATTGCCTTTTAT
GGTAATCGTGCGAGAGGGCGCAGGGACTTCCTTTGTCCCAAATCTGTGCGGAGCCGAAATCTGGGAGGCG
CCGCCGCACCCCCTCTAGCGGGCGCGGGGCGAAGCGGTGCGGCGCCGGCAGGAAGGAAATGGGCGGGGAG
GGCCTTCGTGCGTCGCCGCGCCGCCGTCCCCTTCTCCATCTCCAGCCTCGGGGCTGTCCGCAGGGGGACG
GCTGCCTTCGGGGGGGACGGGGCAGGGCGGGGTTCGGCTTCTGGCGTGTGACCGGCGGGGTTTATATCTT
CCCTTCTCTGTTCCTCCGCAGCCCCCAAGCTAGGCAATTGGGCGCGCCACCATGGCCGGGGCTTCGGTGA
AGGTGGCGGTGCGTGTCCGCCCCTTCAACTCCCGGGAAATGAGCCGAGACTCCAAGTGCATCATTCAGAT
GTCTGGAAGCACCACCACTATTGTCAACCCCAAACAGCCCAAGGAGACACCCAAGAGCTTCAGCTTTGAT
TACTCCTACTGGTCACATACCTCGCCGGAGGACATCAACTATGCCTCTCAGAAGCAGGTCTACAGGGACA
TTGGGGAAGAGATGCTACAGCATGCCTTTGAGGGCTACAATGTGTGCATCTTTGCCTATGGGCAGACGGG
GGCCGGCAAGTCCTACACCATGATGGGGAAACAGGAGAAGGACCAGCAAGGCATCATTCCACAGCTCTGC
GAAGACCTCTTCTCTCGAATCAACGACACCACCAACGACAACATGTCCTACTCTGTGGAGGTCAGCTACA
TGGAGATTTACTGTGAGCGAGTCCGTGACCTCCTGAACCCCAAGAACAAAGGCAACCTGCGTGTGAGGGA
GCACCCTCTGCTGGGGCCTTATGTGGAGGACCTCTCCAAGCTGGCTGTAACCTCCTACAATGACATCCAG
GACCTCATGGACTCAGGGAACAAGGCCAGGACTGTGGCGGCCACAAACATGAATGAGACCAGCAGCCGTT
CTCACGCAGTCTTCAACATCATCTTTACCCAGAAGCGCCATGATGCAGAGACCAACATCACCACAGAGAA
AGTGAGCAAAATCAGCCTGGTGGACCTGGCAGGCAGTGAACGAGCCGACTCCACAGGAGCCAAGGGCACG
CGACTCAAGGAGGGGGCCAACATCAACAAGTCTTTGACCACCCTGGGAAAGGTCATCTCTGCTCTGGCTG
AAATGGACTCTGGACCCAACAAGAACAAGAAAAAGAAGAAGACAGATTTCATCCCTTACCGAGACTCCGT
ATTGACATGGCTTCTCCGGGAAAACCTCGGTGGCAACTCAAGGACAGCCATGGTGGCAGCCCTGAGCCCT
GCGGACATCAACTATGATGAGACCCTCAGCACACTGAGATATGCAGATCGGGCCAAACAAATCCGCTGCA
ATGCCATCATCAATGAAGACCCCAACTCTAGAGGTGGCGGGGGCAGTGGGGGATCCCATACTCTTTATGC
CCCCGGTGGATATGACATTATGGGATATCTGTGCCAGATCATGAACCGGCCAAACCCGCAGGTGGAACTG
GGCCCCGTGGATACATCCTGCGCCTTGATTCTTTGTGACCTGAAACAGAAAGACACCCCGATAGTTTACG
CGAGTGAAGCCTTCCTCTACATGACAGGTTACAGCAACGCAGAGGTGCTGGGCCGGAATTGCCGGTTTCT
GCAAAGCCCTGACGGCATGGTGAAGCCCAAGAGCACCCGGAAGTACGTGGATAGTAACACAATCAATACT
ATGCGCAAGGCAATCGACAGGAATGCCGAGGTGCAGGTTGAAGTAGTCAATTTTAAAAAGAATGGACAGC
GATTTGTTAATTTCCTGACTATGATACCTGTTAGGGACGAAACAGGCGAGTATCGATACTCTATGGGATT
CCAGTGCGAAGTCGACGGGAGCGGGGGTGGGAGTAAGCTTGTGAGCAAGGGCGAGGAGCTGTTCACCGGG
GTGGTGCCCATCCTGGTCGAGCTGGACGGCGACGTAAACGGCCACAAGTTCAGCGTGTCCGGCGAGGGCG
AGGGCGATGCCACCTACGGCAAGCTGACCCTGAAGTTGATCTGCACCACCGGCAAGCTGCCCGTGCCCTG
GCCCACCCTCGTGACCACCCTCGGCTACGGCCTGCAGTGCTTCGCCCGCTACCCCGACCACATGAAGCAG
CACGACTTCTTCAAGTCCGCCATGCCCGAAGGCTACGTCCAGGAGCGCACCATCTTCTTCAAGGACGACG
GCAACTACAAGACCCGCGCCGAGGTGAAGTTCGAGGGCGACACCCTGGTGAACCGCATCGAGCTGAAGGG
CATCGACTTCAAGGAGGACGGCAACATCCTGGGGCACAAGCTGGAGTACAACTACAACAGCCACAACGTC
TATATCATGGCCGACAAGCAGAAGAACGGCATCAAGGCAAACTTCAAGATCCGCCACAACATCGAGGACG
GCGGCGTGCAGCTCGCCGACCACTACCAGCAGAACACCCCCATCGGCGACGGCCCCGTGCTGCTGCCCGA
CAACCACTACCTGAGCTACCAGTCCAAACTGAGCAAAGACCCCAACGAGAAGCGCGATCACATGGTCCTG
CTGGAGTTCGTGACCGCCGCCGGGATCACTCTCGGCATGGACGAGCTGTACAAGGCTAGCGGAGGCGGTG
GCTCAGGCGGAGGAGGGTCAGGAGGGGGAGGCAGTGGCGGGGGCGGCTCTGGAGGAGGGGGTTCTGGTGG
TGGTAGCTACGTAGATCTGAGCGGCCTGACCCTGCAGGAATTCAGCTCCCCGAAACGCCCTAAGCTGCTG
CGTGAATATTACGATTGGCTGGTTGATAACAGCTTTACCCCATATCTGGTGGTGGATGCCACATACCTGG
GCGTGAACGTGCCCGTGGAGTATGTGAAAGACGGTCAGATCGTGCTGAATCTGTCTGCAAGTGCGACCGG
CAACCTGCAACTGACAAATGATTTTATCCAGTTCAACGCCCAGTTTAAGGGCGTGTCTCGTGAACTGTAT
ATCCCGATGGGTGCCGCTCTGGCCATTTACGCTCGCGAGAACGGCGATGGTGTGATGTTCGAACCAGAAG
AAATCTATGACGAGCTGAATATTGGTTAAACCGGTCCTAGATAAGTAATGATCATAATCAGCCATATCAC
ATCTGTAGAGGTTTTACTTGCTTTAAAAAACCTCCCACACCTCCCCCTGAACCTGAAACATAAAATGAAT
GCAATTGTTGTTGTTAACTTGTTTATTGCAGCTTATAATGGTTACAAATAAAGCAATAGCATCACAAATT
TCACAAATAAAGCATTTTTTTCACTGCATTCTAGTTGTGGTTTGTCCAAACTCATCAATGTATCTTATCA
TGTCTGGATCAATTCGTAATCATGTCATAGCTGTTTCCTGTGTGAAATTGTTATCCGCTCACAATTCCAC
ACAACATACGAGCCGGAAGCATAAAGTGTAAAGCCTGGGGTGCCTAATGAGTGAGCTAACTCACATTAAT
TGCGTTGCGCTCACTGCCCGCTTTCCAGTCGGGAAACCTGTCGTGCCAGCTGCATTAATGAATCGGCCAA
CGCGCGGGGAGAGGCGGTTTGCGTATTGGGCGCTCTTCCGCTTCCTCGCTCACTGACTCGCTGCGCTCGG
TCGTTCGGCTGCGGCGAGCGGTATCAGCTCACTCAAAGGCGGTAATACGGTTATCCACAGAATCAGGGGA
TAACGCAGGAAAGAACATGTGAGCAAAAGGCCAGCAAAAGGCCAGGAACCGTAAAAAGGCCGCGTTGCTG
GCGTTTTTCCATAGGCTCCGCCCCCCTGACGAGCATCACAAAAATCGACGCTCAAGTCAGAGGTGGCGAA
ACCCGACAGGACTATAAAGATACCAGGCGTTTCCCCCTGGAAGCTCCCTCGTGCGCTCTCCTGTTCCGAC
CCTGCCGCTTACCGGATACCTGTCCGCCTTTCTCCCTTCGGGAAGCGTGGCGCTTTCTCATAGCTCACGC
TGTAGGTATCTCAGTTCGGTGTAGGTCGTTCGCTCCAAGCTGGGCTGTGTGCACGAACCCCCCGTTCAGC
CCGACCGCTGCGCCTTATCCGGTAACTATCGTCTTGAGTCCAACCCGGTAAGACACGACTTATCGCCACT
GGCAGCAGCCACTGGTAACAGGATTAGCAGAGCGAGGTATGTAGGCGGTGCTACAGAGTTCTTGAAGTGG
TGGCCTAACTACGGCTACACTAGAAGAACAGTATTTGGTATCTGCGCTCTGCTGAAGCCAGTTACCTTCG
GAAAAAGAGTTGGTAGCTCTTGATCCGGCAAACAAACCACCGCTGGTAGCGGTGGTTTTTTTGTTTGCAA
GCAGCAGATTACGCGCAGAAAAAAAGGATCTCAAGAAGATCCTTTGATCTTTTCTACGGGGTCTGACGCT
CAGTGGAACGAAAACTCACGTTAAGGGATTTTGGTCATGAGATTATCAAAAAGGATCTTCACCTAGATCC
TTTTAAATTAAAAATGAAGTTTTAAATCAATCTAAAGTATATATGAGTAAACTTGGTCTGACAGTTACCA
ATGCTTAATCAGTGAGGCACCTATCTCAGCGATCTGTCTATTTCGTTCATCCATAGTTGCCTGACTCCCC
GTCGTGTAGATAACTACGATACGGGAGGGCTTACCATCTGGCCCCAGTGCTGCAATGATACCGCGAGACC
CACGCTCACCGGCTCCAGATTTATCAGCAATAAACCAGCCAGCCGGAAGGGCCGAGCGCAGAAGTGGTCC
TGCAACTTTATCCGCCTCCATCCAGTCTATTAATTGTTGCCGGGAAGCTAGAGTAAGTAGTTCGCCAGTT
AATAGTTTGCGCAACGTTGTTGCCATTGCTACAGGCATCGTGGTGTCACGCTCGTCGTTTGGTATGGCTT
CATTCAGCTCCGGTTCCCAACGATCAAGGCGAGTTACATGATCCCCCATGTTGTGCAAAAAAGCGGTTAG
CTCCTTCGGTCCTCCGATCGTTGTCAGAAGTAAGTTGGCCGCAGTGTTATCACTCATGGTTATGGCAGCA
CTGCATAATTCTCTTACTGTCATGCCATCCGTAAGATGCTTTTCTGTGACTGGTGAGTACTCAACCAAGT
CATTCTGAGAATAGTGTATGCGGCGACCGAGTTGCTCTTGCCCGGCGTCAATACGGGATAATACCGCGCC
ACATAGCAGAACTTTAAAAGTGCTCATCATTGGAAAACGTTCTTCGGGGCGAAAACTCTCAAGGATCTTA
CCGCTGTTGAGATCCAGTTCGATGTAACCCACTCGTGCACCCAACTGATCTTCAGCATCTTTTACTTTCA
CCAGCGTTTCTGGGTGAGCAAAAACAGGAAGGCAAAATGCCGCAAAAAAGGGAATAAGGGCGACACGGAA
ATGTTGAATACTCATACTCTTCCTTTTTCAATATTATTGAAGCATTTATCAGGGTTATTGTCTCATGAGC
GGATACATATTTGAATGTATTTAGAAAAATAAACAAATAGGGGTTCCGCGCACATTTCCCCGAAAAGTGC
CACCTGACGTCTAAGAAACCATTATTATCATGACATTAACCTATAAAAATAGGCGTATCACGAGGCCCTT
TCGTCTCGCGCGTTTCGGTGATGACGGTGAAAACCTCTGACACATGCAGCTCCCGGAGACGGTCACAGCT
TGTCTGTAAGCGGATGCCGGGAGCAGACAAGCCCGTCAGGGCGCGTCAGCGGGTGTTGGCGGGTGTCGGG
GCTGGCTTAACTATGCGGCATCAGAGCAGATTGTACTGAGAGTGCACCATATGCGGTGTGAAATACCGCA
CAGATGCGTAAGGAGAAAATACCGCATCAGGCGCCATTCGCCATTCAGGCTGCGCAACTGTTGGGAAGGG
CGATCGGTGCGGGCCTCTTCGCTATTACGCCAGCTGGCGAAAGGGGGATGTGCTGCAAGGCGATTAAGTT
GGGTAACGCCAGGGTTTTCCCAGTCACGACGTTGTAAAACGACGGCCAGTGCCAAGTTGGGATCTTTGCA
TTGGCCCACGGCTCTCAGGATGGGGATGCTCCCCTTCAGCACCCGGTTCCCCTTGGAAACTGATGGTCCT
GGCTCTGTGGCATGGCAGTGGCACTGTGAGGAGCCCCCTACCAGCAGCACACAGTGGGGTTGGCACTGCC
ACGCTCCGGATGCCGCGCTCTGATCCAACCCCATAATCAAGGGAACCCGAATTGCCCCATCATTGCCCCC
ACCACCCCCATCCTGCCGGGCCCTCACACCCCACGCTGCCTTCTGGTGACATTCCCCAGCCCAAACCCAC
GGCTTCATGGCTACCGCGGGGCATTTCCCATTGCCGCCCCATTATCAGCTCTGCACACCTCCCGCTGTAC
CCATGCCTCGTGGCTGCCCTTCTTTGACGTATAATCTTCTAATTAATACCCGGCCTTGTCAAAGTGGAGC
ACAAACGTTAATTAATTCCCCAGCAGGCAGGTAATTAACAGTGTGACTCCCTTTTTGCTGCGAGTGGGGC
TGATACAGAGAGATGTGGCACTATGGAGCCCACGGGGTCCTGGCACTGGGTGCCCACGGAGGTCCCCATG
TGCTGCAGTGTCACCGCCTCCGAGGAGACAGTATTGTCCCTGCGGTGTCCCTGCAGCTCAGCTCTGTCCA
CAGGGCCACCTCCAGTTTGGAGGGGACACAATGCAGCCCCGATGCAACCCATCCTCGCAGCATCCCAGGG
ACAAAGACCCCACTGCAAGACCGCACACAGGGCTGGGTCCCGCTCCCCTAATATCTACAGTGCTTCTTGC
ATGGCCCCTTAATCAATGCAGTTAATCAGCATGCGCTCATGCACCGCTCTGGAGCTGCAAAGCCCCTCGC
AGCGCTGCTCACCAACACCGCGCACCGCCCCGGCCCAGCCTGCAGCACGCGCTGCAAACAGGAAAGAAAC
AAAATATTGCCCAAATGTAGGCAAAGGCATTCGGCTGCCTTGACCTCCGCCGGGCCGGGCCCTGCCTGAC
TCAGCTCCTTACTCAGCGCTCGCTTCCTCCCTCCGGCTGCCACCGCCGCAGCGCACACCCTGACAAAGAG
TGGCCCTTAACGGGCTCTGAGGTGCACCCAGCAGTGCACTCAGCAGTCCAAGGGCCGGCCTGGAGGTTTG
CACCGCTACGTGCTGACATTAGCATTGAACTTGGCCCTGGGTAGTGCTGCAGGCCGGGCGGGGTGGGTGT
AGAGAGTGCAGCGCGCGTTGCACCCGGTGCCCCTTCCCCTCCCTTGCATCCCAGCAGGCTGCACCCCAGC
ACCAGGCCCGTGCATGCATGCTCCTGGTGTTATTGCAGCCTGGTGCATGCATGCGTCTTGATGGTGCAGC
GCTGTGCATGCATCCTCCTTGGTGTGTAGCAGTCTAGTGCATGCATACCCCTCGGTGTTATTGCTGCTCT
GTGCACGCACGCTCATTGTATCACTTCATCCCAGTGCATGCACTCACACTGGAGCGATTGCTGCTCGGTG
CACGCACACTCATTGTATCACTGCAGCTCAGTGGCTGCACGCACACCGGTGTTATTGCTGCTCGGTGCGT
GCATGCACATCAGTGTCGCTGCAGCTCAGTGCATGCACGCTCATTGCCCATCGCTATCCCTGCCTCTCCT
GCTGGCGCTCCCCGGGAGGTGACTTCAAGGGGACCGCAGGACCACCTCGGGGGTGGGGGGAGGGCTGCAC
ACGCGGACCCCGCTCCCCCTCCCCAACAAAGCACTGTGGAATCAAAAAGGGGGGAGGGGGGATGGAGGGG
CGCGTCACACCCCCGCCCCACACCCTCACCTCGAGGTGAGCCCCACGTTCTGCTTCACTCTCCCCATCTC
CCCCCCCTCCCCACCCCCAATTTTGTATTTATTTATTTTTTAATTATTTTGTGCAGCGATGGGGGCGGGG
GGGGGGGGGGCGCGCGCCAGGCGGGGCGGGGSGGGGSGRGGGGSGGGGCGGGGCGAGGCGGAGAGGTGCG
GCGGCAGCCAATCAGAGCGGCGCGCTCCGAAAGTTTCCTTTTATGGCGAGGCGGCGGCGGCGGCGGCCCT
ATAAAAAGCGAAGCGCGCGGCGGGCGGG
Features (pLannotate 1.2.2; 17 found; start..end, strand, type, name):
   1032..2132    +  CDS            Kif1c (fragment): KIF1C_MOUSE - Experimental evidence at protein level: Swiss-Prot protein existence level 1. Motor required for the retrograde transport of Golgi vesicles to the endoplasmic reticulum. Has a microtubule plus end-directed motility (By similarity). From Mus musculus (Mouse).
   2628..3344    +  CDS            mVenus: mVenus is a basic (constitutively fluorescent) yellow fluorescent protein published in 2006, derived from Aequorea victoria. It is reported to be a rapidly-maturing monomer with moderate acid sensitivity.
   3474..3803    +  CDS            sspB (fragment): SSPB_HAEIN - Experimental evidence at protein level: Swiss-Prot protein existence level 1. Also stimulates degradation of the N-terminus of RseA (residues 1-108, alone or in complex with sigma-E) by ClpX-ClpP in a non-ssrA-mediated fashion. From Haemophilus influenzae (strain ATCC 51907 / DSM 11121 / KW20 / Rd).
   3828..3913    +  CDS            large T antigen (fragment): large T antigen from SV40 (simian virus 40)
   3936..4070    +  polyA_signal   SV40 poly(A) signal: SV40 polyadenylation signal
   4108..4124    -  protein_bind   lac operator: The lac repressor binds to the lac operator to inhibit transcription in E. coli. This inhibition can be relieved by adding lactose or isopropyl-β-D-thiogalactopyranoside (IPTG). lac repressor encoded by lacI
   4132..4162    -  promoter       lac promoter: promoter for the E. coli lac operon
   4177..4198    -  protein_bind   CAP binding site: CAP binding activates transcription in the presence of cAMP. E. coli catabolite activator protein
   4211..4303    -  CDS            lacI (fragment): lac repressor; lacI; The lac repressor binds to the lac operator to inhibit transcription in E. coli. This inhibition can be relieved by adding lactose or isopropyl-β-D-thiogalactopyranoside (IPTG).
   4486..5074    -  rep_origin     ori: high-copy-number ColE1/pMB1/pBR322/pUC origin of replication
   5245..6105    -  CDS            AmpR: β-lactamase; bla; confers resistance to ampicillin, carbenicillin, and related antibiotics
   6106..6210    -  promoter       AmpR promoter: bla
   6305..6340    +  CDS            rop (fragment): Rop protein, which maintains plasmids at low copy number; rop
   6442..6541    +  misc_feature   bom (fragment): basis of mobility region from pBR322
   6547..6701    -  CDS            lacZα (fragment): LacZα fragment of β-galactosidase; lacZ fragment
   8501..8776    +  promoter       chicken β-actin promoter: No description available
   8777..968     +  intron         chimeric intron (across the origin): chimera between introns from chicken β-actin and rabbit β-globin
