[The description below was written by a language model from this plasmid's Addgene catalogue record and pLannotate feature annotations shown in this document.]
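Description:
pB80-KIF1A(1-365)-VVD52C-mVenus-SSPB(micro) is a mammalian expression plasmid built on a chicken β-actin promoter backbone. It is propagated in E. coli at high copy from a ColE1/pUC-type origin, with β-lactamase (AmpR) providing ampicillin selection. The annotated sequence (about 8.8 kb, labelled a partial NGS result) places the chicken β-actin promoter directly upstream of an intron annotated as a chicken β-actin/rabbit β-globin chimera. The fusion open reading frame follows and is terminated by an SV40 polyadenylation signal. Small remnants of lac, rop, bom and lacZα sequences are backbone leftovers with no evident role in the design.

The roughly 2.8 kb insert encodes a single fusion protein. It begins with the motor domain of mouse kinesin KIF1A (residues 1–365, carrying Pro202Ala). The automated annotation labels this region as a fragment of Kif1c, presumably because kinesin-3 motor domains are closely similar. Next comes the light-sensitive VVD domain (residues 37–184, Ile52Cys). It is not called in the feature table but likely occupies the unannotated gap between the motor and the fluorescent protein. The C-terminal portion is mVenus (Met1 deleted, Thr154Met) followed by SSPB(micro), the Arg73Gln variant of SspB that binds iLID when illuminated. The catalogue describes the product as a poorly reversible "opto-kinesin". Light-induced SSPB–iLID heterodimerization would recruit the motor to a cargo bearing iLID, and mVenus allows the motor to be visualised. The construct belongs to a toolbox for optogenetic control of intracellular transport. The record does not spell out the specific contribution of the VVD Ile52Cys module beyond the poorly reversible behaviour.
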