Addgene plasmid #174636: pB80-KIF1A(1-365)-VVD52C-mVenus-SSPB(micro)
Purpose: Poorly reversible opto-kinesin for optogenetic heterodimerization to iLID via SSPB(micro)
Depositing lab: Lukas Kapitein. Depositing organization: Utrecht University. Publication: An optimized toolbox for the optogenetic control of intracellular transport. Nijenhuis W, van Grinsven MMP, Kapitein LC. J Cell Biol. 2020 Apr 6;219(4). pii: 133834. doi: 10.1083/jcb.201907149. PubMed 32328628.
Backbone
  Vector backbone: B-actin
  Vector type: Mammalian Expression
Growth in bacteria
  Bacterial resistance: Ampicillin, 100 μg/mL
  Growth temperature: 37°C
  Growth strain: DH5alpha
  Copy number: High Copy
Gene/Insert
  Gene/Insert name: KIF1A(1-365)-VVD52C-mVenus-SSPB(micro)
  Species: M. musculus (mouse), Synthetic
  Insert size (bp): 2774
  Mutation: mmKIF1A(aa1-365): Pro202Ala; ncVVD(aa37-184): Ile52Cys; mVenus: Met1Del, Thr154Met; SSPB:Arg73Gln
  Entrez Gene: Kif1a (a.k.a. A, ATSV, C630002N23Rik, Gm1626, Kn, Kns1)
  Promoter: Chicken beta-actin
  Tag / fusion protein: mVenus-SSPB(micro) (C terminal on insert)
  Cloning method: Restriction Enzyme; 5′ cloning site unknown (unknown if destroyed)
Terms and licenses: Academic/Nonprofit Terms; Industry Terms: Not Available to Industry
Depositor comments: Internal plasmid ID: WN322
How to cite: pB80-KIF1A(1-365)-VVD52C-mVenus-SSPB(micro) was a gift from Lukas Kapitein (Addgene plasmid # 174636 ; http://n2t.net/addgene:174636 ; RRID:Addgene_174636)
